>Addgene plasmid #134919 | pCAG-All-in-one-hCascade | depositor full sequence | sequence record 259232 | pCAG-All-in-one-hCascade sequence 10767 bps
CAACTTTGTATAGAAAAGTTGCTCGACATTGATTATTGACTAGTTATTAATAGTAATCAATTACGGGGTC
ATTAGTTCATAGCCCATATATGGAGTTCCGCGTTACATAACTTACGGTAAATGGCCCGCCTGGCTGACCG
CCCAACGACCCCCGCCCATTGACGTCAATAATGACGTATGTTCCCATAGTAACGCCAATAGGGACTTTCC
ATTGACGTCAATGGGTGGAGTATTTACGGTAAACTGCCCACTTGGCAGTACATCAAGTGTATCATATGCC
AAGTACGCCCCCTATTGACGTCAATGACGGTAAATGGCCCGCCTGGCATTATGCCCAGTACATGACCTTA
TGGGACTTTCCTACTTGGCAGTACATCTACGTATTAGTCATCGCTATTACCATGGTCGAGGTGAGCCCCA
CGTTCTGCTTCACTCTCCCCATCTCCCCCCCCTCCCCACCCCCAATTTTGTATTTATTTATTTTTTAATT
ATTTTGTGCAGCGATGGGGGCGGGGGGGGGGGGGGGGCGCGCGCCAGGCGGGGCGGGGCGGGGCGAGGGG
CGGGGCGGGGCGAGGCGGAGAGGTGCGGCGGCAGCCAATCAGAGCGGCGCGCTCCGAAAGTTTCCTTTTA
TGGCGAGGCGGCGGCGGCGGCGGCCCTATAAAAAGCGAAGCGCGCGGCGGGCGGGAGTCGCTGCGCGCTG
CCTTCGCCCCGTGCCCCGCTCCGCCGCCGCCTCGCGCCGCCCGCCCCGGCTCTGACTGACCGCGTTACTC
CCACAGGTGAGCGGGCGGGACGGCCCTTCTCCTCCGGGCTGTAATTAGCGCTTGGTTTAATGACGGCTTG
TTTCTTTTCTGTGGCTGCGTGAAAGCCTTGAGGGGCTCCGGGAGGGCCCTTTGTGCGGGGGGAGCGGCTC
GGGGGGTGCGTGCGTGTGTGTGTGCGTGGGGAGCGCCGCGTGCGGCTCCGCGCTGCCCGGCGGCTGTGAG
CGCTGCGGGCGCGGCGCGGGGCTTTGTGCGCTCCGCAGTGTGCGCGAGGGGAGCGCGGCCGGGGGCGGTG
CCCCGCGGTGCGGGGGGGGCTGCGAGGGGAACAAAGGCTGCGTGCGGGGTGTGTGCGTGGGGGGGTGAGC
AGGGGGTGTGGGCGCGTCGGTCGGGCTGCAACCCCCCCTGCACCCCCCTCCCCGAGTTGCTGAGCACGGC
CCGGCTTCGGGTGCGGGGCTCCGTACGGGGCGTGGCGCGGGGCTCGCCGTGCCGGGCGGGGGGTGGCGGC
AGGTGGGGGTGCCGGGCGGGGCGGGGCCGCCTCGGGCCGGGGAGGGCTCGGGGGAGGGGCGCGGCGGCCC
CCGGAGCGCCGGCGGCTGTCGAGGCGCGGCGAGCCGCAGCCATTGCCTTTTATGGTAATCGTGCGAGAGG
GCGCAGGGACTTCCTTTGTCCCAAATCTGTGCGGAGCCGAAATCTGGGAGGCGCCGCCGCACCCCCTCTA
GCGGGCGCGGGGCGAAGCGGTGCGGCGCCGGCAGGAAGGAAATGGGCGGGGAGGGCCTTCGTGCGTCGCC
GCGCCGCCGTCCCCTTCTCCCTCTCCAGCCTCGGGGCTGTCCGCGGGGGGACGGCTGCCTTCGGGGGGGA
CGGGGCAGGGCGGGGTTCGGCTTCTGGCGTGTGACCGGCGGCTCTAGAGCCTCTGCTAACCATGTTCATG
CCTTCTTCTTTTTCCTACAGCTCCTGGGCAACGTGCTGGTTATTGTGCTGTCTCATCATTTTGGCAAAGA
ATTGCAAGTTTGTACAAAAAAGCAGGCTGCCACCATGGCCAAGAGAACAGCCGATGGCAGCGAGTTCGAG
AGCCCCAAGAAGAAGAGAAAGGTCGAGTCCAACTTCATCAACATCCACGTGCTGATCTCTCACAGCCCCA
GCTGCCTGAACCGGGACGACATGAACATGCAGAAGGACGCCATCTTCGGCGGCAAGAGAAGAGTGCGGAT
CAGCAGCCAGAGCCTGAAGCGGGCCATGAGAAAGAGCGGCTACTACGCCCAGAACATCGGCGAGAGCAGC
CTGAGAACAATCCATCTGGCCCAGCTGCGGGACGTGCTGAGACAGAAACTGGGCGAGAGATTCGACCAGA
AGATCATCGACAAGACACTGGCCCTGCTGAGCGGCAAGTCTGTGGATGAGGCCGAGAAGATCAGCGCCGA
TGCTGTGACACCTTGGGTCGTGGGAGAGATCGCCTGGTTCTGTGAACAGGTGGCCAAGGCCGAGGCCGAC
AACCTGGACGATAAGAAACTGCTGAAGGTGCTGAAAGAGGATATCGCCGCCATCAGAGTGAACCTGCAGC
AGGGCGTTGACATTGCCCTGTCTGGCAGAATGGCCACCAGCGGCATGATGACCGAGCTGGGAAAAGTGGA
CGGCGCCATGTCTATCGCCCACGCCATTACAACACACCAGGTGGACAGCGACATCGACTGGTTCACCGCC
GTGGACGATCTGCAAGAACAGGGATCTGCCCACCTGGGCACCCAAGAGTTTAGCAGCGGCGTGTTCTACA
GATACGCCAACATCAACCTGGCTCAGCTGCAAGAGAATCTCGGCGGAGCCTCTAGAGAGCAGGCCCTGGA
AATTGCCACACACGTGGTGCACATGCTGGCCACAGAAGTGCCTGGCGCCAAGCAGAGAACCTACGCCGCC
TTTAATCCCGCCGACATGGTCATGGTCAACTTCAGCGACATGCCCCTGAGCATGGCCAACGCCTTTGAGA
AGGCCGTGAAGGCCAAGGACGGCTTCCTGCAGCCTAGCATCCAGGCCTTCAATCAGTACTGGGACAGAGT
GGCCAACGGCTACGGACTGAATGGTGCCGCCGCTCAGTTTAGCCTGTCCGACGTGGACCCTATCACAGCC
CAAGTGAAGCAGATGCCCACACTGGAACAGCTGAAGTCCTGGGTCCGAAACAACGGCGAGGCCAAAAGAA
CCGCTGACGGCTCCGAGTTTGAGTCCCCTAAGAAGAAACGGAAGGTTGAAGGCAGCGGCGCCACCAATTT
CAGCCTGCTGAAACAGGCTGGCGACGTGGAAGAGAACCCTGGACCTATGGCCAAACGGACCGCCGACGGA
AGCGAATTCGAGTCTCCCAAGAAAAAGCGCAAGGTGGAAGCCGACGAGATCGACGCCATGGCACTGTATA
GAGCCTGGCAGCAGCTGGACAATGGCAGCTGTGCCCAGATCAGAAGAGTGTCCGAGCCTGACGAGCTGAG
AGACATCCCCGCCTTCTACAGACTGGTGCAGCCTTTCGGCTGGGAGAACCCTAGACATCAGCAGGCACTG
CTGCGGATGGTGTTCTGTCTGAGCGCCGGCAAGAACGTGATCCGGCACCAGGATAAGAAGTCCGAGCAGA
CCACAGGCATCAGCCTGGGTAGAGCCCTGGCCAATAGCGGCAGAATCAACGAGCGGCGGATCTTCCAGCT
GATCAGAGCCGATAGAACCGCCGATATGGTGCAGCTCAGACGGCTGCTGACACACGCTGAACCTGTGCTG
GATTGGCCCCTGATGGCCAGAATGCTGACTTGGTGGGGAAAGAGAGAGCGCCAGCAGCTCCTGGAAGATT
TCGTGCTGACCACCAACAAGAACGCCAAGAGGACTGCCGACGGCTCAGAATTCGAAAGCCCAAAGAAAAA
ACGAAAAGTCGAAGGCTCTGGGGCCACGAACTTTAGTCTGCTGAAGCAAGCCGGGGACGTCGAAGAAAAT
CCAGGACCAATGGCTAAGCGCACCGCTGATGGATCTGAATTTGAATCTCCCAAAAAGAAGCGGAAAGTCG
AGAACCTGCTGATCGACAACTGGATCCCCGTGCGGCCTAGAAATGGCGGCAAGGTGCAGATCATCAATCT
GCAGAGCCTGTACTGCAGCCGGGATCAGTGGCGACTGAGCCTGCCTAGAGATGACATGGAACTGGCCGCT
CTGGCTCTGCTCGTGTGCATCGGACAGATTATCGCCCCTGCCAAGGATGATGTGGAATTCCGGCACAGAA
TCATGAACCCTCTGACCGAGGACGAGTTCCAGCAGCTGATCGCCCCTTGGATCGACATGTTCTACCTGAA
CCACGCCGAGCATCCCTTCATGCAGACCAAGGGCGTGAAAGCCAACGATGTGACCCCTATGGAAAAACTG
CTGGCCGGCGTTTCCGGCGCCACAAACTGTGCCTTTGTGAACCAGCCTGGACAGGGCGAAGCTCTGTGTG
GCGGATGTACAGCAATCGCCCTGTTCAACCAGGCCAATCAGGCCCCTGGATTCGGCGGAGGCTTTAAGTC
TGGACTGAGAGGCGGAACCCCTGTGACCACATTTGTGCGGGGCATCGACCTGAGAAGCACCGTGCTGCTG
AACGTCCTGACACTGCCCAGACTGCAGAAGCAGTTCCCCAACGAGAGCCACACCGAGAACCAGCCAACCT
GGATCAAGCCCATCAAGAGCAACGAGTCTATCCCCGCCAGCTCCATCGGCTTTGTCAGAGGCCTGTTTTG
GCAGCCCGCTCACATCGAGCTGTGCGACCCTATCGGCATCGGCAAGTGTAGCTGTTGCGGCCAAGAGTCC
AACCTGCGGTACACCGGCTTTCTGAAAGAGAAGTTCACCTTCACCGTGAACGGCTTGTGGCCCCATCCAC
ACAGCCCTTGTCTCGTGACCGTGAAGAAAGGCGAGGTCGAGGAAAAGTTCCTGGCCTTTACCACAAGCGC
CCCTAGCTGGACCCAGATCTCTAGAGTGGTGGTGGACAAGATCATCCAGAACGAGAACGGCAATAGAGTG
GCCGCCGTGGTCAACCAGTTCCGGAATATTGCCCCTCAGAGCCCTCTGGAACTGATCATGGGCGGCTACC
GGAACAACCAGGCTAGCATCCTGGAAAGACGGCACGATGTGCTGATGTTCAATCAAGGATGGCAGCAGTA
CGGCAACGTGATCAACGAGATCGTGACAGTCGGCCTGGGCTACAAGACAGCCCTGAGAAAGGCCCTGTAC
ACCTTCGCCGAGGGCTTCAAGAACAAGGACTTCAAAGGCGCAGGCGTGTCCGTGCACGAAACAGCCGAGA
GACACTTCTACCGGCAGAGCGAGCTGCTGATTCCTGACGTGCTGGCCAACGTGAACTTCAGCCAGGCCGA
TGAAGTGATCGCCGACCTGAGGGACAAACTGCATCAGCTGTGTGAAATGCTGTTTAACCAGAGCGTGGCC
CCTTACGCTCATCACCCCAAGCTGATTAGCACTCTGGCCCTGGCTAGAGCTACCCTGTACAAGCACCTGA
GAGAGCTGAAGCCTCAAGGCGGCCCTAGCAATGGAAAGCGGACAGCAGATGGATCCGAGTTCGAAAGTCC
GAAAAAAAAGAGGAAAGTTGAAGGATCCGGCGCTACTAACTTTAGCCTCCTCAAGCAGGCTGGGGATGTT
GAAGAAAACCCCGGTCCTATGGCTAAGAGAACCGCAGATGGCTCCGAATTTGAAAGCCCTAAAAAGAAAA
GAAAGGTGGAACGCAGCTACCTGATCCTGAGACTGGCCGGACCTATGCAGGCTTGGGGACAGCCTACCTT
CGAGGGCACAAGACCCACCGGCAGATTCCCTACAAGAAGCGGCCTGCTGGGACTGCTTGGAGCCTGTCTG
GGAATCCAGAGGGACGATACAAGCTCCCTGCAGGCTCTGAGCGAGAGCGTGCAGTTTGCCGTCAGATGCG
ACGAACTGATCCTGGATGACAGACGGGTGTCCGTGACCGGCCTGAGAGATTACCATACAGTGCTGGGCGC
CAGAGAGGATTACCGGGGACTGAAAAGCCACGAAACCATCCAGACCTGGCGCGAGTACCTGTGCGACGCC
TCTTTTACAGTGGCCCTGTGGCTGACACCTCACGCCACAATGGTCATCTCTGAGCTGGAAAAGGCCGTGC
TGAAGCCCCGGTACACACCTTACCTGGGCAGAAGAAGCTGCCCTCTGACACACCCTCTGTTTCTGGGCAC
CTGTCAGGCCAGCGATCCACAGAAAGCTCTGCTGAACTACGAGCCTGTCGGCGGCGACATCTACAGCGAG
GAATCTGTGACAGGCCACCACCTGAAGTTTACCGCCAGAGATGAGCCTATGATCACCCTGCCTCGGCAGT
TCGCCTCCAGAGAGTGGTACGTTATCAAAGGCGGCATGGATGTGTCCCAGAAGCGCACAGCAGACGGCAG
TGAATTTGAGAGTCCTAAGAAAAAGAGGAAGGTCGAAGGTTCAGGGGCAACAAACTTCTCACTTCTGAAG
CAGGCCGGCGACGTTGAAGAGAACCCAGGTCCAATGGCAAAAAGGACAGCTGACGGTAGCGAGTTCGAAT
CACCAAAAAAGAAACGCAAGGTCGAGTACCTCAGCAAAGTGATCATTGCCAGAGCTTGGAGCAGGGACCT
GTACCAGCTGCATCAAGGCCTGTGGCATCTGTTCCCCAATAGACCCGACGCCGCCAGGGATTTCCTGTTT
CACGTGGAAAAGCGGAACACCCCTGAGGGCTGTCATGTGCTGCTGCAGAGTGCTCAGATGCCAGTGTCAA
CTGCCGTGGCCACCGTGATCAAGACCAAGCAGGTCGAATTCCAGCTCCAAGTGGGCGTGCCCCTGTACTT
CAGACTGAGAGCCAATCCTATCAAGACGATCCTGGACAACCAGAAGCGGCTGGACAGCAAGGGCAACATC
AAGAGATGCAGGGTGCCCCTGATCAAAGAGGCCGAACAGATTGCCTGGCTGCAGCGGAAACTGGGAAATG
CCGCCAGAGTGGAAGATGTGCACCCCATCAGCGAGCGGCCTCAGTACTTTAGCGGAGATGGCAAGTCCGG
CAAGATCCAGACCGTGTGCTTTGAGGGCGTGCTGACAATCAACGACGCCCCTGCTCTGATCGACCTGGTC
CAGCAAGGCATTGGCCCAGCCAAGTCTATGGGCTGTGGACTGCTGTCTCTGGCCCCTCTGAAACGCACTG
CAGATGGAAGCGAGTTTGAATCCCCAAAGAAAAAAAGAAAGGTTGAGTGAACCCAGCTTTCTTGTACAAA
GTGGTGATGGCCGGCCGCTTCGAGCAGACATGATAAGATACATTGATGAGTTTGGACAAACCACAACTAG
AATGCAGTGAAAAAAATGCTTTATTTGTGAAATTTGTGATGCTATTGCTTTATTTGTAACCATTATAAGC
TGCAATAAACAAGTTAACAACAACAATTGCATTCATTTTATGTTTCAGGTTCAGGGGGAGGTGTGGGAGG
TTTTTTAAAGCAAGTAAAACCTCTACAAATGTGGTACGCGTTGACATTGATTATTGACTAGTTATTAATA
GTAATCAATTACGGGGTCATTAGTTCATAGCCCATATATGGAGTTCCGCGTTACATAACTTACGGTAAAT
GGCCCGCCTGGCTGACCGCCCAACGACCCCCGCCCATTGACGTCAATAATGACGTATGTTCCCATAGTAA
CGCCAATAGGGACTTTCCATTGACGTCAATGGGTGGAGTATTTACGGTAAACTGCCCACTTGGCAGTACA
TCAAGTGTATCATATGCCAAGTACGCCCCCTATTGACGTCAATGACGGTAAATGGCCCGCCTGGCATTAT
GCCCAGTACATGACCTTATGGGACTTTCCTACTTGGCAGTACATCTACGTATTAGTCATCGCTATTACCA
TGGTGATGCGGTTTTGGCAGTACATCAATGGGCGTGGATAGCGGTTTGACTCACGGGGATTTCCAAGTCT
CCACCCCATTGACGTCAATGGGAGTTTGTTTTGGCACCAAAATCAACGGGACTTTCCAAAATGTCGTAAC
AACTCCGCCCCATTGACGCAAATGGGCGGTAGGCGTGTACGGTGGGAGGTCTATATAAGCAGAGCTCTCT
GGCTAACTAGAGAACCCACTGCGCCACCATGACCGAGTACAAGCCCACGGTGCGCCTCGCCACCCGCGAC
GACGTCCCCAGGGCCGTACGCACCCTCGCCGCCGCGTTCGCCGACTACCCCGCCACGCGCCACACCGTCG
ATCCGGACCGCCACATCGAGCGGGTCACCGAGCTGCAAGAACTCTTCCTCACGCGCGTCGGGCTCGACAT
CGGCAAGGTGTGGGTCGCGGACGACGGCGCCGCGGTGGCGGTCTGGACCACGCCGGAGAGCGTCGAAGCG
GGGGCGGTGTTCGCCGAGATCGGCCCGCGCATGGCCGAGTTGAGCGGTTCCCGGCTGGCCGCGCAGCAAC
AGATGGAAGGCCTCCTGGCGCCGCACCGGCCCAAGGAGCCCGCGTGGTTCCTGGCCACCGTCGGCGTCTC
GCCCGACCACCAGGGCAAGGGTCTGGGCAGCGCCGTCGTGCTCCCCGGAGTGGAGGCGGCCGAGCGCGCC
GGGGTGCCCGCCTTCCTGGAGACCTCCGCGCCCCGCAACCTCCCCTTCTACGAGCGGCTCGGCTTCACCG
TCACCGCCGACGTCGAGGTGCCCGAAGGACCGCGCACCTGGTGCATGACCCGCAAGCCCGGTGCCTGACT
CGAGTCTAGAGGGCCCGTTTAAACCCGCTGATCAGCCTCGACTGTGCCTTCTAGTTGCCAGCCATCTGTT
GTTTGCCCCTCCCCCGTGCCTTCCTTGACCCTGGAAGGTGCCACTCCCACTGTCCTTTCCTAATAAAATG
AGGAAATTGCATCGCATTGTCTGAGTAGGTGTCATTCTATTCTGGGGGGTGGGGTGGGGCAGGACAGCAA
GGGGGAGGATTGGGAAGACAATAGCAGGCATGCTGGGGATGCGGTGGGCTCTATGGGCGGCCGCGGCGCT
CTTCCGCTTCCTCGCTCACTGACTCGCTGCGCTCGGTCGTTCGGCTGCGGCGAGCGGTATCAGCTCACTC
AAAGGCGGTAATACGGTTATCCACAGAATCAGGGGATAACGCAGGAAAGAACATGTGAGCAAAAGGCCAG
CAAAAGGCCAGGAACCGTAAAAAGGCCGCGTTGCTGGCGTTTTTCCATAGGCTCCGCCCCCCTGACGAGC
ATCACAAAAATCGACGCTCAAGTCAGAGGTGGCGAAACCCGACAGGACTATAAAGATACCAGGCGTTTCC
CCCTGGAAGCTCCCTCGTGCGCTCTCCTGTTCCGACCCTGCCGCTTACCGGATACCTGTCCGCCTTTCTC
TCTTCGGGAAGCGTGGCGCTTTCTCATAGCTCACGCTGTAGGTATCTCAGTTCGGTGTAGGTCGTTCGCT
CCAAGCTGGGCTGTGTGCACGAACCCCCCGTTCAGCCCGACCGCTGCGCCTTATCCGGTAACTATCGTCT
TGAGTCCAACCCGGTAAGACACGACTTATCGCCACTGGCAGCAGCCACTGGTAACAGGATTAGCAGAGCG
AGGTATGTAGGCGGTGCTACAGAGTTCTTGAAGTGGTGGCCTAACTACGGCTACACTAGAAGAACAGTAT
TTGGTATCTGCGCTCTGCTGAAGCCAGTTACCTTCGGAAAAAGAGTTGGTAGCTCTTGATCCGGCAAACA
AACCACCGCTGGTAGCGGTGGTTTTTTTGTTTGCAAGCAGCAGATTACGCGCAGAAAAAAAGGATCTCAA
GAAGATCCTTTGATCTTTTCTACGGGGTCTGACGCTCAGTGGAACGAAAACTCACGTTAAGGGATTTTGG
TCATGAGATTATCAAAAAGGATCTTCACCTAGATCCTTTTAAATTAAAAATGAAGTTTTAAATCAATCTA
AAGTATATATGAGTAAACTTGGTCTGACAGTTACCAATGCTTAATCAGTGAGGCACCTATCTCAGCGATC
TGTCTATTTCGTTCATCCATAGTTGCCTGACTCCCCGTCGTGTAGATAACTACGATACGGGAGGGCTTAC
CATCTGGCCCCAGTGCTGCAATGATACCGCGAGACCCACGCTCACCGGCTCCAGATTTATCAGCAATAAA
CCAGCCAGCCGGAAGGGCCGAGCGCAGAAGTGGTCCTGCAACTTTATCCGCCTCCATCCAGTCTATTAAT
TGTTGCCGGGAAGCTAGAGTAAGTAGTTCGCCAGTTAATAGTTTGCGCAACGTTGTTGCCATTGCTACAG
GCATCGTGGTGTCACGCTCGTCGTTTGGTATGGCTTCATTCAGCTCCGGTTCCCAACGATCAAGGCGAGT
TACATGATCCCCCATGTTGTGCAAAAAAGCGGTTAGCTCCTTCGGTCCTCCGATCGTTGTCAGAAGTAAG
TTGGCCGCAGTGTTATCACTCATGGTTATGGCAGCACTGCATAATTCTCTTACTGTCATGCCATCCGTAA
GATGCTTTTCTGTGACTGGTGAGTACTCAACCAAGTCATTCTGAGAATAGTGTATGCGGCGACCGAGTTG
CTCTTGCCCGGCGTCAATACGGGATAATACCGCGCCACATAGCAGAACTTTAAAAGTGCTCATCATTGGA
AAACGTTCTTCGGGGCGAAAACTCTCAAGGATCTTACCGCTGTTGAGATCCAGTTCGATGTAACCCACTC
GTGCACCCAACTGATCTTCAGCATCTTTTACTTTCACCAGCGTTTCTGGGTGAGCAAAAACAGGAAGGCA
AAATGCCGCAAAAAAGGGAATAAGGGCGACACGGAAATGTTGAATACTCATACTCTTCCTTTTTCAATAT
TATTGAAGCATTTATCAGGGTTATTGTCTCATGAGCGGATACATATTTGAATGTATTTAGAAAAATAAAC
AAATAGGGGTTCCGCGCACATTTCCCCGAAAAGTGCCACCTGACGTCTAAGAAACCATTATTATCATGAC
ATTAACCTATAAAAATAGGCGTATCACGAGGCCCTTTCGTCGGCGCGCCGCGGCCGC
Features (pLannotate 1.2.2; 21 found; start..end, strand, type, name):
      1..21      +  protein_bind   attB4: mutant version of attB; core recombination site for the Gateway® BP reaction BP Clonase™
     25..404     +  enhancer       CMV enhancer: human cytomegalovirus immediate early enhancer
    406..683     +  promoter       chicken β-actin promoter: No description available
    684..1700    +  intron         chimeric intron: chimera between introns from chicken β-actin and rabbit β-globin
   1755..1775    +  protein_bind   attB1: mutant version of attB; core recombination site for the Gateway® BP reaction BP Clonase™
   1848..2933    +  CDS            casC: CASC_ECOLI - Also known as cas4, cse4, ygcJ. Experimental evidence at protein level: Swiss-Prot protein existence level 1. A component of Cascade, which participates in CRISPR interference, the third stage of CRISPR immunity. Cascade binds both crRNA and in a sequence-specific manner negatively supercoiled dsDNA target. This leads to the formation of an R-loop in which the crRNA binds the target DNA, displacing the noncomplementary strand. Cas3 is recruited to Cascade, nicks target DNA and then unwinds and cleaves the target, leading to DNA degradation and invader neutralization. CasCDE alone
   3120..3596    +  CDS            casB: CSE2_ECOLI - Also known as cse2, ygcK. Experimental evidence at protein level: Swiss-Prot protein existence level 1. A component of Cascade, which participates in CRISPR interference, the third stage of CRISPR immunity. Cascade binds both crRNA and in a sequence-specific manner negatively supercoiled dsDNA target. This leads to the formation of an R-loop in which the crRNA binds the target DNA, displacing the noncomplementary strand. Cas3 is recruited to Cascade, nicks target DNA and then unwinds and cleaves the target, leading to DNA degradation and invader neutralization. From Escherichia co
   3783..5285    +  CDS            casA: CSE1_ECOLI - Also known as cse1, ygcL. Experimental evidence at protein level: Swiss-Prot protein existence level 1. A component of Cascade, which participates in CRISPR interference, the third stage of CRISPR immunity. Cascade binds both crRNA and in a sequence-specific manner negatively supercoiled dsDNA target. This leads to the formation of an R-loop in which the crRNA binds the target DNA, displacing the noncomplementary strand. Cas3 is recruited to Cascade, probably via interactions with CasA, nicks target DNA and then unwinds and cleaves the target, leading to DNA degradation and invade
   5391..5408    +  CDS            P2A (fragment): 2A peptide from porcine teschovirus-1 polyprotein Eukaryotic ribosomes fail to insert a peptide bond between the Gly and Pro residues, yielding separate polypeptides.
   5472..6140    +  CDS            casD: CAS5_ECOLI - Also known as cas5, ygcI. Experimental evidence at protein level: Swiss-Prot protein existence level 1. A component of Cascade, which participates in CRISPR interference, the third stage of CRISPR immunity. Cascade binds both crRNA and in a sequence-specific manner negatively supercoiled dsDNA target. This leads to the formation of an R-loop in which the crRNA binds the target DNA, displacing the noncomplementary strand. Cas3 is recruited to Cascade, nicks target DNA and then unwinds and cleaves the target, leading to DNA degradation and invader neutralization. CasCDE alone is als
   6327..6920    +  CDS            casE: CAS6_ECOLI - Also known as cas6e, ygcH. Experimental evidence at protein level: Swiss-Prot protein existence level 1. A component of Cascade, which participates in CRISPR interference, the third stage of CRISPR immunity. Cascade binds both crRNA and in a sequence-specific manner negatively supercoiled dsDNA target. This leads to the formation of an R-loop in which the crRNA binds the target DNA, displacing the noncomplementary strand. Cas3 is recruited to Cascade, nicks target DNA and then unwinds and cleaves the target, leading to DNA degradation and invader neutralization. From Escherichia c
   6981..7005    -  protein_bind   attB2: mutant version of attB; recombination site for the Gateway® BP reaction BP Clonase™
   7034..7155    -  polyA_signal   SV40 poly(A) signal: SV40 polyadenylation signal
   7178..7246    -  CDS            large T antigen (fragment): large T antigen from SV40 (simian virus 40)
   7253..7632    +  enhancer       CMV enhancer: human cytomegalovirus immediate early enhancer
   7633..7836    +  promoter       CMV promoter: human cytomegalovirus (CMV) immediate early promoter
   7869..8468    +  CDS            PuroR: puromycin N-acetyltransferase; pac from Streptomyces alboniger; confers resistance to puromycin
   8512..8736    +  polyA_signal   bGH poly(A) signal: bovine growth hormone polyadenylation signal
   8932..9520    -  rep_origin     ori: high-copy-number ColE1/pMB1/pBR322/pUC origin of replication
   9691..10551   -  CDS            AmpR: β-lactamase; bla; confers resistance to ampicillin, carbenicillin, and related antibiotics
  10552..10656   -  promoter       AmpR promoter: bla
