>Addgene plasmid #134919 | pCAG-All-in-one-hCascade | addgene full sequence | sequence record 272938 | Addgene NGS Result
CAACTTTGTATAGAAAAGTTGCTCGACATTGATTATTGACTAGTTATTAATAGTAATCAATTACGGGGTC
ATTAGTTCATAGCCCATATATGGAGTTCCGCGTTACATAACTTACGGTAAATGGCCCGCCTGGCTGACCG
CCCAACGACCCCCGCCCATTGACGTCAATAATGACGTATGTTCCCATAGTAACGCCAATAGGGACTTTCC
ATTGACGTCAATGGGTGGAGTATTTACGGTAAACTGCCCACTTGGCAGTACATCAAGTGTATCATATGCC
AAGTACGCCCCCTATTGACGTCAATGACGGTAAATGGCCCGCCTGGCATTATGCCCAGTACATGACCTTA
TGGGACTTTCCTACTTGGCAGTACATCTACGTATTAGTCATCGCTATTACCATGGTCGAGGTGAGCCCCA
CGTTCTGCTTCACTCTCCCCATCTCCCCCCCCTCCCCACCCCCAATTTTGTATTTATTTATTTTTTAATT
ATTTTGTGCAGCGATGGGGGCGGGGGGGGGGGGGNNNCGCGCGCCAGGCGGGGCGGGGCGGGGCGAGGGG
CGGGGCGGGGCGAGGCGGAGAGGTGCGGCGGCAGCCAATCAGAGCGGCGCGCTCCGAAAGTTTCCTTTTA
TGGCGAGGCGGCGGCGGCGGCGGCCCTATAAAAAGCGAAGCGCGCGGCGGGCGGGAGTCGCTGCGCGCTG
CCTTCGCCCCGTGCCCCGCTCCGCCGCCGCCTCGCGCCGCCCGCCCCGGCTCTGACTGACCGCGTTACTC
CCACAGGTGAGCGGGCGGGACGGCCCTTCTCCTCCGGGCTGTAATTAGCGCTTGGTTTAATGACGGCTTG
TTTCTTTTCTGTGGCTGCGTGAAAGCCTTGAGGGGCTCCGGGAGGGCCCTTTGTGCGGGGGGAGCGGCTC
GGGGGGTGCGTGCGTGTGTGTGTGCGTGGGGAGCGCCGCGTGCGGCTCCGCGCTGCCCGGCGGCTGTGAG
CGCTGCGGGCGCGGCGCGGGGCTTTGTGCGCTCCGCAGTGTGCGCGAGGGGAGCGCGGCCGGGGGCGGTG
CCCCGCGGTGCGGGGGGGGCTGCGAGGGGAACAAAGGCTGCGTGCGGGGTGTGTGCGTGGGGGGGTGAGC
AGGGGGTGTGGGCGCGTCGGTCGGGCTGCAACCCCCCCTGCACCCCCCTCCCCGAGTTGCTGAGCACGGC
CCGGCTTCGGGTGCGGGGCTCCGTACGGGGCGTGGCGCGGGGCTCGCCGTGCCGGGCGGGGGGTGGCGGC
AGGTGGGGGTGCCGGGCGGGGCGGGGCCGCCTCGGGCCGGGGAGGGCTCGGGGGAGGGGCGCGGCGGCCC
CCGGAGCGCCGGCGGCTGTCGAGGCGCGGCGAGCCGCAGCCATTGCCTTTTATGGTAATCGTGCGAGAGG
GCGCAGGGACTTCCTTTGTCCCAAATCTGTGCGGAGCCGAAATCTGGGAGGCGCCGCCGCACCCCCTCTA
GCGGGCGCGGGGCGAAGCGGTGCGGCGCCGGCAGGAAGGAAATGGGCGGGGAGGGCCTTCGTGCGTCGCC
GCGCCGCCGTCCCCTTCTCCCTCTCCAGCCTCGGGGCTGTCCGCGGGGGGACGGCTGCCTTCGGGGGGGA
CGGGGCAGGGCGGGGTTCGGCTTCTGGCGTGTGACCGGCGGCTCTAGAGCCTCTGCTAACCATGTTCATG
CCTTCTTCTTTTTCCTACAGCTCCTGGGCAACGTGCTGGTTATTGTGCTGTCTCATCATTTTGGCAAAGA
ATTGCAAGTTTGTACAAAAAAGCAGGCTGCCACCATGGCCAAGAGAACAGCCGATGGCAGCGAGTTCGAG
AGCCCCAAGAAGAAGAGAAAGGTCGAGTCCAACTTCATCAACATCCACGTGCTGATCTCTCACAGCCCCA
GCTGCCTGAACCGGGACGACATGAACATGCAGAAGGACGCCATCTTCGGCGGCAAGAGAAGAGTGCGGAT
CAGCAGCCAGAGCCTGAAGCGGGCCATGAGAAAGAGCGGCTACTACGCCCAGAACATCGGCGAGAGCAGC
CTGAGAACAATCCATCTGGCCCAGCTGCGGGACGTGCTGAGACAGAAACTGGGCGAGAGATTCGACCAGA
AGATCATCGACAAGACACTGGCCCTGCTGAGCGGCAAGTCTGTGGATGAGGCCGAGAAGATCAGCGCCGA
TGCTGTGACACCTTGGGTCGTGGGAGAGATCGCCTGGTTCTGTGAACAGGTGGCCAAGGCCGAGGCCGAC
AACCTGGACGATAAGAAACTGCTGAAGGTGCTGAAAGAGGATATCGCCGCCATCAGAGTGAACCTGCAGC
AGGGCGTTGACATTGCCCTGTCTGGCAGAATGGCCACCAGCGGCATGATGACCGAGCTGGGAAAAGTGGA
CGGCGCCATGTCTATCGCCCACGCCATTACAACACACCAGGTGGACAGCGACATCGACTGGTTCACCGCC
GTGGACGATCTGCAAGAACAGGGATCTGCCCACCTGGGCACCCAAGAGTTTAGCAGCGGCGTGTTCTACA
GATACGCCAACATCAACCTGGCTCAGCTGCAAGAGAATCTCGGCGGAGCCTCTAGAGAGCAGGCCCTGGA
AATTGCCACACACGTGGTGCACATGCTGGCCACAGAAGTGCCTGGCGCCAAGCAGAGAACCTACGCCGCC
TTTAATCCCGCCGACATGGTCATGGTCAACTTCAGCGACATGCCCCTGAGCATGGCCAACGCCTTTGAGA
AGGCCGTGAAGGCCAAGGACGGCTTCCTGCAGCCTAGCATCCAGGCCTTCAATCAGTACTGGGACAGAGT
GGCCAACGGCTACGGACTGAATGGTGCCGCCGCTCAGTTTAGCCTGTCCGACGTGGACCCTATCACAGCC
CAAGTGAAGCAGATGCCCACACTGGAACAGCTGAAGTCCTGGGTCCGAAACAACGGCGAGGCCAAAAGAA
CCGCTGACGGCTCCGAGTTTGAGTCCCCTAAGAAGAAACGGAAGGTTGAAGGCAGCGGCGCCACCAATTT
CAGCCTGCTGAAACAGGCTGGCGACGTGGAAGAGAACCCTGGACCTATGGCCAAACGGACCGCCGACGGA
AGCGAATTCGAGTCTCCCAAGAAAAAGCGCAAGGTGGAAGCCGACGAGATCGACGCCATGGCACTGTATA
GAGCCTGGCAGCAGCTGGACAATGGCAGCTGTGCCCAGATCAGAAGAGTGTCCGAGCCTGACGAGCTGAG
AGACATCCCCGCCTTCTACAGACTGGTGCAGCCTTTCGGCTGGGAGAACCCTAGACATCAGCAGGCACTG
CTGCGGATGGTGTTCTGTCTGAGCGCCGGCAAGAACGTGATCCGGCACCAGGATAAGAAGTCCGAGCAGA
CCACAGGCATCAGCCTGGGTAGAGCCCTGGCCAATAGCGGCAGAATCAACGAGCGGCGGATCTTCCAGCT
GATCAGAGCCGATAGAACCGCCGATATGGTGCAGCTCAGACGGCTGCTGACACACGCTGAACCTGTGCTG
GATTGGCCCCTGATGGCCAGAATGCTGACTTGGTGGGGAAAGAGAGAGCGCCAGCAGCTCCTGGAAGATT
TCGTGCTGACCACCAACAAGAACGCCAAGAGGACTGCCGACGGCTCAGAATTCGAAAGCCCAAAGAAAAA
ACGAAAAGTCGAAGGCTCTGGGGCCACGAACTTTAGTCTGCTGAAGCAAGCCGGGGACGTCGAAGAAAAT
CCAGGACCAATGGCTAAGCGCACCGCTGATGGATCTGAATTTGAATCTCCCAAAAAGAAGCGGAAAGTCG
AGAACCTGCTGATCGACAACTGGATCCCCGTGCGGCCTAGAAATGGCGGCAAGGTGCAGATCATCAATCT
GCAGAGCCTGTACTGCAGCCGGGATCAGTGGCGACTGAGCCTGCCTAGAGATGACATGGAACTGGCCGCT
CTGGCTCTGCTCGTGTGCATCGGACAGATTATCGCCCCTGCCAAGGATGATGTGGAATTCCGGCACAGAA
TCATGAACCCTCTGACCGAGGACGAGTTCCAGCAGCTGATCGCCCCTTGGATCGACATGTTCTACCTGAA
CCACGCCGAGCATCCCTTCATGCAGACCAAGGGCGTGAAAGCCAACGATGTGACCCCTATGGAAAAACTG
CTGGCCGGCGTTTCCGGCGCCACAAACTGTGCCTTTGTGAACCAGCCTGGACAGGGCGAAGCTCTGTGTG
GCGGATGTACAGCAATCGCCCTGTTCAACCAGGCCAATCAGGCCCCTGGATTCGGCGGAGGCTTTAAGTC
TGGACTGAGAGGCGGAACCCCTGTGACCACATTTGTGCGGGGCATCGACCTGAGAAGCACCGTGCTGCTG
AACGTCCTGACACTGCCCAGACTGCAGAAGCAGTTCCCCAACGAGAGCCACACCGAGAACCAGCCAACCT
GGATCAAGCCCATCAAGAGCAACGAGTCTATCCCCGCCAGCTCCATCGGCTTTGTCAGAGGCCTGTTTTG
GCAGCCCGCTCACATCGAGCTGTGCGACCCTATCGGCATCGGCAAGTGTAGCTGTTGCGGCCAAGAGTCC
AACCTGCGGTACACCGGCTTTCTGAAAGAGAAGTTCACCTTCACCGTGAACGGCTTGTGGCCCCATCCAC
ACAGCCCTTGTCTCGTGACCGTGAAGAAAGGCGAGGTCGAGGAAAAGTTCCTGGCCTTTACCACAAGCGC
CCCTAGCTGGACCCAGATCTCTAGAGTGGTGGTGGACAAGATCATCCAGAACGAGAACGGCAATAGAGTG
GCCGCCGTGGTCAACCAGTTCCGGAATATTGCCCCTCAGAGCCCTCTGGAACTGATCATGGGCGGCTACC
GGAACAACCAGGCTAGCATCCTGGAAAGACGGCACGATGTGCTGATGTTCAATCAAGGATGGCAGCAGTA
CGGCAACGTGATCAACGAGATCGTGACAGTCGGCCTGGGCTACAAGACAGCCCTGAGAAAGGCCCTGTAC
ACCTTCGCCGAGGGCTTCAAGAACAAGGACTTCAAAGGCGCAGGCGTGTCCGTGCACGAAACAGCCGAGA
GACACTTCTACCGGCAGAGCGAGCTGCTGATTCCTGACGTGCTGGCCAACGTGAACTTCAGCCAGGCCGA
TGAAGTGATCGCCGACCTGAGGGACAAACTGCATCAGCTGTGTGAAATGCTGTTTAACCAGAGCGTGGCC
CCTTACGCTCATCACCCCAAGCTGATTAGCACTCTGGCCCTGGCTAGAGCTACCCTGTACAAGCACCTGA
GAGAGCTGAAGCCTCAAGGCGGCCCTAGCAATGGAAAGCGGACAGCAGATGGATCCGAGTTCGAAAGTCC
GAAAAAAAAGAGGAAAGTTGAAGGATCCGGCGCTACTAACTTTAGCCTCCTCAAGCAGGCTGGGGATGTT
GAAGAAAACCCCGGTCCTATGGCTAAGAGAACCGCAGATGGCTCCGAATTTGAAAGCCCTAAAAAGAAAA
GAAAGGTGGAACGCAGCTACCTGATCCTGAGACTGGCCGGACCTATGCAGGCTTGGGGACAGCCTACCTT
CGAGGGCACAAGACCCACCGGCAGATTCCCTACAAGAAGCGGCCTGCTGGGACTGCTTGGAGCCTGTCTG
GGAATCCAGAGGGACGATACAAGCTCCCTGCAGGCTCTGAGCGAGAGCGTGCAGTTTGCCGTCAGATGCG
ACGAACTGATCCTGGATGACAGACGGGTGTCCGTGACCGGCCTGAGAGATTACCATACAGTGCTGGGCGC
CAGAGAGGATTACCGGGGACTGAAAAGCCACGAAACCATCCAGACCTGGCGCGAGTACCTGTGCGACGCC
TCTTTTACAGTGGCCCTGTGGCTGACACCTCACGCCACAATGGTCATCTCTGAGCTGGAAAAGGCCGTGC
TGAAGCCCCGGTACACACCTTACCTGGGCAGAAGAAGCTGCCCTCTGACACACCCTCTGTTTCTGGGCAC
CTGTCAGGCCAGCGATCCACAGAAAGCTCTGCTGAACTACGAGCCTGTCGGCGGCGACATCTACAGCGAG
GAATCTGTGACAGGCCACCACCTGAAGTTTACCGCCAGAGATGAGCCTATGATCACCCTGCCTCGGCAGT
TCGCCTCCAGAGAGTGGTACGTTATCAAAGGCGGCATGGATGTGTCCCAGAAGCGCACAGCAGACGGCAG
TGAATTTGAGAGTCCTAAGAAAAAGAGGAAGGTCGAAGGTTCAGGGGCAACAAACTTCTCACTTCTGAAG
CAGGCCGGCGACGTTGAAGAGAACCCAGGTCCAATGGCAAAAAGGACAGCTGACGGTAGCGAGTTCGAAT
CACCAAAAAAGAAACGCAAGGTCGAGTACCTCAGCAAAGTGATCATTGCCAGAGCTTGGAGCAGGGACCT
GTACCAGCTGCATCAAGGCCTGTGGCATCTGTTCCCCAATAGACCCGACGCCGCCAGGGATTTCCTGTTT
CACGTGGAAAAGCGGAACACCCCTGAGGGCTGTCATGTGCTGCTGCAGAGTGCTCAGATGCCAGTGTCAA
CTGCCGTGGCCACCGTGATCAAGACCAAGCAGGTCGAATTCCAGCTCCAAGTGGGCGTGCCCCTGTACTT
CAGACTGAGAGCCAATCCTATCAAGACGATCCTGGACAACCAGAAGCGGCTGGACAGCAAGGGCAACATC
AAGAGATGCAGGGTGCCCCTGATCAAAGAGGCCGAACAGATTGCCTGGCTGCAGCGGAAACTGGGAAATG
CCGCCAGAGTGGAAGATGTGCACCCCATCAGCGAGCGGCCTCAGTACTTTAGCGGAGATGGCAAGTCCGG
CAAGATCCAGACCGTGTGCTTTGAGGGCGTGCTGACAATCAACGACGCCCCTGCTCTGATCGACCTGGTC
CAGCAAGGCATTGGCCCAGCCAAGTCTATGGGCTGTGGACTGCTGTCTCTGGCCCCTCTGAAACGCACTG
CAGATGGAAGCGAGTTTGAATCCCCAAAGAAAAAAAGAAAGGTTGAGTGAACCCAGCTTTCTTGTACAAA
GTGGTGATGGCCGGCCGCTTCGAGCAGACATGATAAGATACATTGATGAGTTTGGACAAACCACAACTAG
AATGCAGTGAAAAAAATGCTTTATTTGTGAAATTTGTGATGCTATTGCTTTATTTGTAACCATTATAAGC
TGCAATAAACAAGTTAACAACAACAATTGCATTCATTTTATGTTTCAGGTTCAGGGGGAGGTGTGGGAGG
TTTTTTAAAGCAAGTAAAACCTCTACAAATGTGGTACGCGTTGACATTGATTATTGACTAGTTATTAATA
GTAATCAATTACGGGGTCATTAGTTCATAGCCCATATATGGAGTTCCGCGTTACATAACTTACGGTAAAT
GGCCCGCCTGGCTGACCGCCCAACGACCCCCGCCCATTGACGTCAATAATGACGTATGTTCCCATAGTAA
CGCCAATAGGGACTTTCCATTGACGTCAATGGGTGGAGTATTTACGGTAAACTGCCCACTTGGCAGTACA
TCAAGTGTATCATATGCCAAGTACGCCCCCTATTGACGTCAATGACGGTAAATGGCCCGCCTGGCATTAT
GCCCAGTACATGACCTTATGGGACTTTCCTACTTGGCAGTACATCTACGTATTAGTCATCGCTATTACCA
TGGTGATGCGGTTTTGGCAGTACATCAATGGGCGTGGATAGCGGTTTGACTCACGGGGATTTCCAAGTCT
CCACCCCATTGACGTCAATGGGAGTTTGTTTTGGCACCAAAATCAACGGGACTTTCCAAAATGTCGTAAC
AACTCCGCCCCATTGACGCAAATGGGCGGTAGGCGTGTACGGTGGGAGGTCTATATAAGCAGAGCTCTCT
GGCTAACTAGAGAACCCACTGCGCCACCATGACCGAGTACAAGCCCACGGTGCGCCTCGCCACCCGCGAC
GACGTCCCCAGGGCCGTACGCACCCTCGCCGCCGCGTTCGCCGACTACCCCGCCACGCGCCACACCGTCG
ATCCGGACCGCCACATCGAGCGGGTCACCGAGCTGCAAGAACTCTTCCTCACGCGCGTCGGGCTCGACAT
CGGCAAGGTGTGGGTCGCGGACGACGGCGCCGCGGTGGCGGTCTGGACCACGCCGGAGAGCGTCGAAGCG
GGGGCGGTGTTCGCCGAGATCGGCCCGCGCATGGCCGAGTTGAGCGGTTCCCGGCTGGCCGCGCAGCAAC
AGATGGAAGGCCTCCTGGCGCCGCACCGGCCCAAGGAGCCCGCGTGGTTCCTGGCCACCGTCGGCGTCTC
GCCCGACCACCAGGGCAAGGGTCTGGGCAGCGCCGTCGTGCTCCCCGGAGTGGAGGCGGCCGAGCGCGCC
GGGGTGCCCGCCTTCCTGGAGACCTCCGCGCCCCGCAACCTCCCCTTCTACGAGCGGCTCGGCTTCACCG
TCACCGCCGACGTCGAGGTGCCCGAAGGACCGCGCACCTGGTGCATGACCCGCAAGCCCGGTGCCTGACT
CGAGTCTAGAGGGCCCGTTTAAACCCGCTGATCAGCCTCGACTGTGCCTTCTAGTTGCCAGCCATCTGTT
GTTTGCCCCTCCCCCGTGCCTTCCTTGACCCTGGAAGGTGCCACTCCCACTGTCCTTTCCTAATAAAATG
AGGAAATTGCATCGCATTGTCTGAGTAGGTGTCATTCTATTCTGGGGGGTGGGGTGGGGCAGGACAGCAA
GGGGGAGGATTGGGAAGACAATAGCAGGCATGCTGGGGATGCGGTGGGCTCTATGGGCGGCCGCGGCGCT
CTTCCGCTTCCTCGCTCACTGACTCGCTGCGCTCGGTCGTTCGGCTGCGGCGAGCGGTATCAGCTCACTC
AAAGGCGGTAATACGGTTATCCACAGAATCAGGGGATAACGCAGGAAAGAACATGTGAGCAAAAGGCCAG
CAAAAGGCCAGGAACCGTAAAAAGGCCGCGTTGCTGGCGTTTTTCCATAGGCTCCGCCCCCCTGACGAGC
ATCACAAAAATCGACGCTCAAGTCAGAGGTGGCGAAACCCGACAGGACTATAAAGATACCAGGCGTTTCC
CCCTGGAAGCTCCCTCGTGCGCTCTCCTGTTCCGACCCTGCCGCTTACCGGATACCTGTCCGCCTTTCTC
TCTTCGGGAAGCGTGGCGCTTTCTCATAGCTCACGCTGTAGGTATCTCAGTTCGGTGTAGGTCGTTCGCT
CCAAGCTGGGCTGTGTGCACGAACCCCCCGTTCAGCCCGACCGCTGCGCCTTATCCGGTAACTATCGTCT
TGAGTCCAACCCGGTAAGACACGACTTATCGCCACTGGCAGCAGCCACTGGTAACAGGATTAGCAGAGCG
AGGTATGTAGGCGGTGCTACAGAGTTCTTGAAGTGGTGGCCTAACTACGGCTACACTAGAAGAACAGTAT
TTGGTATCTGCGCTCTGCTGAAGCCAGTTACCTTCGGAAAAAGAGTTGGTAGCTCTTGATCCGGCAAACA
AACCACCGCTGGTAGCGGTGGTTTTTTTGTTTGCAAGCAGCAGATTACGCGCAGAAAAAAAGGATCTCAA
GAAGATCCTTTGATCTTTTCTACGGGGTCTGACGCTCAGTGGAACGAAAACTCACGTTAAGGGATTTTGG
TCATGAGATTATCAAAAAGGATCTTCACCTAGATCCTTTTAAATTAAAAATGAAGTTTTAAATCAATCTA
AAGTATATATGAGTAAACTTGGTCTGACAGTTACCAATGCTTAATCAGTGAGGCACCTATCTCAGCGATC
TGTCTATTTCGTTCATCCATAGTTGCCTGACTCCCCGTCGTGTAGATAACTACGATACGGGAGGGCTTAC
CATCTGGCCCCAGTGCTGCAATGATACCGCGAGACCCACGCTCACCGGCTCCAGATTTATCAGCAATAAA
CCAGCCAGCCGGAAGGGCCGAGCGCAGAAGTGGTCCTGCAACTTTATCCGCCTCCATCCAGTCTATTAAT
TGTTGCCGGGAAGCTAGAGTAAGTAGTTCGCCAGTTAATAGTTTGCGCAACGTTGTTGCCATTGCTACAG
GCATCGTGGTGTCACGCTCGTCGTTTGGTATGGCTTCATTCAGCTCCGGTTCCCAACGATCAAGGCGAGT
TACATGATCCCCCATGTTGTGCAAAAAAGCGGTTAGCTCCTTCGGTCCTCCGATCGTTGTCAGAAGTAAG
TTGGCCGCAGTGTTATCACTCATGGTTATGGCAGCACTGCATAATTCTCTTACTGTCATGCCATCCGTAA
GATGCTTTTCTGTGACTGGTGAGTACTCAACCAAGTCATTCTGAGAATAGTGTATGCGGCGACCGAGTTG
CTCTTGCCCGGCGTCAATACGGGATAATACCGCGCCACATAGCAGAACTTTAAAAGTGCTCATCATTGGA
AAACGTTCTTCGGGGCGAAAACTCTCAAGGATCTTACCGCTGTTGAGATCCAGTTCGATGTAACCCACTC
GTGCACCCAACTGATCTTCAGCATCTTTTACTTTCACCAGCGTTTCTGGGTGAGCAAAAACAGGAAGGCA
AAATGCCGCAAAAAAGGGAATAAGGGCGACACGGAAATGTTGAATACTCATACTCTTCCTTTTTCAATAT
TATTGAAGCATTTATCAGGGTTATTGTCTCATGAGCGGATACATATTTGAATGTATTTAGAAAAATAAAC
AAATAGGGGTTCCGCGCACATTTCCCCGAAAAGTGCCACCTGACGTCTAAGAAACCATTATTATCATGAC
ATTAACCTATAAAAATAGGCGTATCACGAGGCCCTTTCGTCGGCGCGCCGCGGCCGC
Features (pLannotate 1.2.2; 21 found; start..end, strand, type, name):
      1..21      +  protein_bind   attB4: mutant version of attB; core recombination site for the Gateway® BP reaction BP Clonase™
     25..404     +  enhancer       CMV enhancer: human cytomegalovirus immediate early enhancer
    406..683     +  promoter       chicken β-actin promoter: No description available
    684..1700    +  intron         chimeric intron: chimera between introns from chicken β-actin and rabbit β-globin
   1755..1775    +  protein_bind   attB1: mutant version of attB; core recombination site for the Gateway® BP reaction BP Clonase™
   1848..2933    +  CDS            casC: CASC_ECOLI - Also known as cas4, cse4, ygcJ. Experimental evidence at protein level: Swiss-Prot protein existence level 1. A component of Cascade, which participates in CRISPR interference, the third stage of CRISPR immunity. Cascade binds both crRNA and in a sequence-specific manner negatively supercoiled dsDNA target. This leads to the formation of an R-loop in which the crRNA binds the target DNA, displacing the noncomplementary strand. Cas3 is recruited to Cascade, nicks target DNA and then unwinds and cleaves the target, leading to DNA degradation and invader neutralization. CasCDE alone
   3120..3596    +  CDS            casB: CSE2_ECOLI - Also known as cse2, ygcK. Experimental evidence at protein level: Swiss-Prot protein existence level 1. A component of Cascade, which participates in CRISPR interference, the third stage of CRISPR immunity. Cascade binds both crRNA and in a sequence-specific manner negatively supercoiled dsDNA target. This leads to the formation of an R-loop in which the crRNA binds the target DNA, displacing the noncomplementary strand. Cas3 is recruited to Cascade, nicks target DNA and then unwinds and cleaves the target, leading to DNA degradation and invader neutralization. From Escherichia co
   3783..5285    +  CDS            casA: CSE1_ECOLI - Also known as cse1, ygcL. Experimental evidence at protein level: Swiss-Prot protein existence level 1. A component of Cascade, which participates in CRISPR interference, the third stage of CRISPR immunity. Cascade binds both crRNA and in a sequence-specific manner negatively supercoiled dsDNA target. This leads to the formation of an R-loop in which the crRNA binds the target DNA, displacing the noncomplementary strand. Cas3 is recruited to Cascade, probably via interactions with CasA, nicks target DNA and then unwinds and cleaves the target, leading to DNA degradation and invade
   5391..5408    +  CDS            P2A (fragment): 2A peptide from porcine teschovirus-1 polyprotein Eukaryotic ribosomes fail to insert a peptide bond between the Gly and Pro residues, yielding separate polypeptides.
   5472..6140    +  CDS            casD: CAS5_ECOLI - Also known as cas5, ygcI. Experimental evidence at protein level: Swiss-Prot protein existence level 1. A component of Cascade, which participates in CRISPR interference, the third stage of CRISPR immunity. Cascade binds both crRNA and in a sequence-specific manner negatively supercoiled dsDNA target. This leads to the formation of an R-loop in which the crRNA binds the target DNA, displacing the noncomplementary strand. Cas3 is recruited to Cascade, nicks target DNA and then unwinds and cleaves the target, leading to DNA degradation and invader neutralization. CasCDE alone is als
   6327..6920    +  CDS            casE: CAS6_ECOLI - Also known as cas6e, ygcH. Experimental evidence at protein level: Swiss-Prot protein existence level 1. A component of Cascade, which participates in CRISPR interference, the third stage of CRISPR immunity. Cascade binds both crRNA and in a sequence-specific manner negatively supercoiled dsDNA target. This leads to the formation of an R-loop in which the crRNA binds the target DNA, displacing the noncomplementary strand. Cas3 is recruited to Cascade, nicks target DNA and then unwinds and cleaves the target, leading to DNA degradation and invader neutralization. From Escherichia c
   6981..7005    -  protein_bind   attB2: mutant version of attB; recombination site for the Gateway® BP reaction BP Clonase™
   7034..7155    -  polyA_signal   SV40 poly(A) signal: SV40 polyadenylation signal
   7178..7246    -  CDS            large T antigen (fragment): large T antigen from SV40 (simian virus 40)
   7253..7632    +  enhancer       CMV enhancer: human cytomegalovirus immediate early enhancer
   7633..7836    +  promoter       CMV promoter: human cytomegalovirus (CMV) immediate early promoter
   7869..8468    +  CDS            PuroR: puromycin N-acetyltransferase; pac from Streptomyces alboniger; confers resistance to puromycin
   8512..8736    +  polyA_signal   bGH poly(A) signal: bovine growth hormone polyadenylation signal
   8932..9520    -  rep_origin     ori: high-copy-number ColE1/pMB1/pBR322/pUC origin of replication
   9691..10551   -  CDS            AmpR: β-lactamase; bla; confers resistance to ampicillin, carbenicillin, and related antibiotics
  10552..10656   -  promoter       AmpR promoter: bla
