[The description below was written by a language model from this plasmid's Addgene catalogue record and pLannotate feature annotations shown in this document.]
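Description:
pCAG-All-in-one-hCascade is a mammalian expression plasmid of about 10.8 kb that delivers all five protein subunits of the Escherichia coli type I-E Cascade complex from a single transcription unit. The backbone is recorded as synthesized by the depositing lab, and the assembly was done by Gateway cloning, which explains the attB4, attB1 and attB2 sites flanking the promoter and coding modules. In bacteria it is maintained through a ColE1/pUC-type origin and selected with ampicillin via the β-lactamase gene. The catalogue lists it as low copy even though the origin is annotated as a high-copy type.

The payload is driven by the CAG promoter (CMV enhancer, chicken β-actin promoter and a chimeric β-actin/β-globin intron). Downstream, the annotated open reading frames run in the order casC (Cas7), casB (Cse2/Cas11), casA (Cse1/Cas8), casD (Cas5) and casE (Cas6), each described in the record as carrying a bipartite nuclear localization signal. Only one P2A fragment is annotated, between casA and casD. The similar gaps between the other genes suggest further 2A-type linkers that would split one translation product into separate subunits, but the table does not confirm this. An SV40 polyadenylation signal follows the cassette, although it is annotated on the opposite strand. A separate CMV enhancer/promoter unit expresses puromycin N-acetyltransferase with a bGH poly(A) signal, allowing puromycin selection of transfected cells.

Cascade binds a crRNA, forms an R-loop at the matching DNA target and recruits Cas3. This plasmid supplies only Cascade, so it is used for genome editing in mammalian cells together with the companion plasmids pPB-CAG-hCas3 and pBS-U6-crRNA-targeted.
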