Addgene plasmid #134919: pCAG-All-in-one-hCascade
Purpose: Components for genome editing in mammalian cells with pPB-CAG-hCas3 and pBS-U6-crRNA-targeted. This plasmid coexpresses PuroR protein.
Depositing lab: Tomoji Mashimo. Depositing organization: University of Tokyo, Institute of Medical Science (IMS). Publication: CRISPR-Cas3 induces broad and unidirectional genome editing in human cells. Morisaka H, Yoshimi K, Okuzaki Y, Gee P, Kunihiro Y, Sonpho E, Xu H, Sasakawa N, Naito Y, Nakada S, Yamamoto T, Sano S, Hotta A, Takeda J, Mashimo T. Nat Commun. 2019 Dec 6;10(1):5302. doi: 10.1038/s41467-019-13226-x. PubMed 31811138.
Backbone
  Vector backbone: Synthesized
  Backbone manufacturer: Mashimo Lab at the Univiersity of Tokyo
  Vector type: Mammalian Expression
  Selectable markers: Puromycin
Growth in bacteria
  Bacterial resistance: Ampicillin, 100 μg/mL
  Growth temperature: 37°C
  Growth strain: DH5alpha
  Copy number: Low Copy
Gene/Insert
  Gene/Insert name: Cascade factors (Cse1(Cas8), Cse2(Cas11), Cas5, Cas6, Cas7) with bpNLS
  Species: E. coli
  Promoter: CAG
  Cloning method: Gateway Cloning
Terms and licenses: Academic/Nonprofit Terms; Industry Terms: Not Available to Industry
How to cite: pCAG-All-in-one-hCascade was a gift from Tomoji Mashimo (Addgene plasmid # 134919 ; http://n2t.net/addgene:134919 ; RRID:Addgene_134919)
